Addgene plasmid #221610: AAV-hSyn-PiGM-Ii (149, 535/81, eGFP)
Purpose: AAV encoding the 149 amino acid version PiGM-Ii with minimal RGS10 domain, CRY2 (535 amino acid version), CIB1 (81 amino acid version).
Depositing lab: John Lin. Depositing organization: University of Tasmania.
Backbone
  Vector backbone: AAV
  Backbone size w/o insert (bp): 4176
  Vector type: AAV
Growth in bacteria
  Bacterial resistance: Ampicillin, 100 μg/mL
  Growth temperature: 37°C
  Growth strain: NEB Stable
  Copy number: Unknown
Gene/Insert
  Gene/Insert name: PiGM-Ii (149, eGFP)
  Species: Synthetic
  Insert size (bp): 3243
  Mutation: RGS10(truncation after amino acid 149)
  Promoter: Human Synapsin
  Cloning method: Restriction Enzyme; 5′ cloning site HindIII (not destroyed); 3′ cloning site XbaI (not destroyed)
Terms and licenses: Academic/Nonprofit Terms; Industry Terms: Not Available to Industry
Depositor comments: PiGM-Ii system with EGFP as expression marker. Minimal RGS10 domain truncated at amino acid 149. Use CRY2 (535) and CIB1 (81) as dimerization partner to reduce background binding. Membrane EGFP as expression marker in AAV vector with hSyn promoter.
How to cite: AAV-hSyn-PiGM-Ii (149, 535/81, eGFP) was a gift from John Lin (Addgene plasmid # 221610 ; http://n2t.net/addgene:221610 ; RRID:Addgene_221610)
