[The description below was written by a language model from this plasmid's Addgene catalogue record and pLannotate feature annotations shown in this document.]
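Description:
AAV-hSyn-PiGM-Ii (149, 535/81, eGFP) is an AAV transfer plasmid for neuronal expression of a synthetic, light-controlled regulator of G protein signalling. It is propagated in E. coli through a high-copy ColE1/pUC-type origin with ampicillin selection (β-lactamase under its own promoter), and the backbone also carries an f1 origin plus small lacZα, lacI and RSF ori remnants that appear to be cloning leftovers. Two AAV2 inverted terminal repeats flank the expression cassette and allow it to be packaged into recombinant AAV particles. A recombination-deficient strain is recorded for growth, which is common for repeat-containing ITR plasmids.

Between the ITRs, the human synapsin I promoter drives neuron-specific expression of the PiGM-Ii insert, which was cloned between HindIII and XbaI sites. The annotated coding segments run in order. First comes a minimal RGS10 domain, matched to the rat protein and truncated after amino acid 149, followed by the 535-residue version of Arabidopsis CRY2. After a short unannotated gap comes the 81-residue CIB1 fragment, then EGFP and a short K-Ras-derived segment that presumably supplies the membrane targeting the depositor describes for the EGFP marker. The record does not say what occupies the gap between CRY2 and CIB1, so how the two halves are separated is not stated.

The arrangement suggests that blue-light-induced CRY2–CIB1 dimerisation recruits the RGS10 GTPase-accelerating domain to the membrane-anchored CIB1-EGFP partner, where it would dampen G protein alpha subunit signalling. According to the depositor, these CRY2 and CIB1 lengths were chosen to reduce background binding. Truncated WPRE fragments and SV40 polyadenylation signal fragments follow the coding region, probably as compact elements to conserve packaging capacity.
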