Features (pLannotate 1.2.2; 19 found; start..end, strand, type, name):
      2..590     -  rep_origin     ori: high-copy-number ColE1/pMB1/pBR322/pUC origin of replication
    761..1621    -  CDS            AmpR: β-lactamase; bla; confers resistance to ampicillin, carbenicillin, and related antibiotics
   1622..1726    -  promoter       AmpR promoter: bla
   1779..2207    -  rep_origin     f1 ori (sequence partly withheld): f1 bacteriophage origin of replication; arrow indicates direction of (+) strand synthesis
   2212..2281    -  CDS            lacZα (fragment): LacZα fragment of β-galactosidase; lacZ fragment
   2276..2408    -  repeat_region  AAV2 ITR (fragment): inverted terminal repeat of adeno-associated virus serotype 2 inverted
   2490..2938    +  promoter       hSyn promoter: human synapsin I promoter; confers neuron-specific expression (Kügler et al., 2003)
   2953..3399    +  CDS            Rgs10 (fragment): RGS10_RAT - Experimental evidence at protein level: Swiss-Prot protein existence level 1. Regulates G protein-coupled receptor signaling cascades, including signaling downstream of the muscarinic acetylcholine receptor CHRM2. Inhibits signal transduction by increasing the GTPase activity of G protein alpha subunits, thereby driving them into their inactive GDP-bound form. Modulates the activity of potassium channels that are activated in response to CHRM2 signaling. Activity on GNAZ is inhibited by palmitoylation of the G-protein. From Rattus norvegicus (Rat).
   3415..5019    +  CDS            CRY2 (fragment): CRY2_ARATH - Also known as PHH1 From Arabidopsis thaliana (Mouse-ear cress).
   5155..5397    +  CDS            BHLH63 (fragment): BH063_ARATH - Also known as CIB1, EN84. Experimental evidence at protein level: Swiss-Prot protein existence level 1. Transcription factor that binds DNA to G box 5'-CACGTG-3' and, to a lower extent, to E-box 5'-CANNTG-3' in vitro. Binds to chromatin DNA of the FT gene and promotes its expression, and thus triggers flowering in response to blue light. From Arabidopsis thaliana (Mouse-ear cress).
   5419..6135    +  CDS            EGFP: EGFP is a basic (constitutively fluorescent) green fluorescent protein published in 1996, derived from Aequorea victoria. It is reported to be a rapidly-maturing weak dimer with moderate acid sensitivity.
   6136..6183    +  CDS            K-Ras (fragment): human small GTPase proto-oncoprotein
   6237..6394    +  misc_feature   WPRE (fragment): woodchuck hepatitis virus posttranscriptional regulatory element
   6400..6484    +  misc_feature   WPRE (fragment): woodchuck hepatitis virus posttranscriptional regulatory element
   6483..6526    -  polyA_signal   SV40 poly(A) signal (fragment): SV40 polyadenylation signal
   6537..6604    -  polyA_signal   SV40 poly(A) signal (fragment): SV40 polyadenylation signal
   6737..6870    +  repeat_region  AAV2 ITR: inverted terminal repeat of adeno-associated virus serotype 2 inverted
   6864..6920    -  CDS            lacI (fragment): lac repressor; lacI; The lac repressor binds to the lac operator to inhibit transcription in E. coli. This inhibition can be relieved by adding lactose or isopropyl-β-D-thiogalactopyranoside (IPTG).
   6922..7055    -  rep_origin     RSF ori (fragment): Plasmids containing the RSF 1030 origin of replication can be propagated in E. coli cells that contain additional plasmids with compatible origins.
>Addgene plasmid #221610 | AAV-hSyn-PiGM-Ii (149, 535/81, eGFP) | addgene full sequence | sequence record 461233 | Addgene NGS Result
ATTTCCATAGGCTCCGCCCCCCTGACGAGCATCACAAAAATCGACGCTCAAGTCAGAGGTGGCGAAACCC
GACAGGACTATAAAGATACCAGGCGTTTCCCCCTGGAAGCTCCCTCGTGCGCTCTCCTGTTCCGACCCTG
CCGCTTACCGGATACCTGTCCGCCTTTCTCCCTTCGGGAAGCGTGGCGCTTTCTCATAGCTCACGCTGTA
GGTATCTCAGTTCGGTGTAGGTCGTTCGCTCCAAGCTGGGCTGTGTGCACGAACCCCCCGTTCAGCCCGA
CCGCTGCGCCTTATCCGGTAACTATCGTCTTGAGTCCAACCCGGTAAGACACGACTTATCGCCACTGGCA
GCAGCCACTGGTAACAGGATTAGCAGAGCGAGGTATGTAGGCGGTGCTACAGAGTTCTTGAAGTGGTGGC
CTAACTACGGCTACACTAGAAGAACAGTATTTGGTATCTGCGCTCTGCTGAAGCCAGTTACCTTCGGAAA
AAGAGTTGGTAGCTCTTGATCCGGCAAACAAACCACCGCTGGTAGCGGTGGTTTTTTTGTTTGCAAGCAG
CAGATTACGCGCAGAAAAAAAGGATCTCAAGAAGATCCTTTGATCTTTTCTACGGGGTCTGACGCTCAGT
GGAACGAAAACTCACGTTAAGGGATTTTGGTCATGAGATTATCAAAAAGGATCTTCACCTAGATCCTTTT
AAATTAAAAATGAAGTTTTAAATCAATCTAAAGTATATATGAGTAAACTTGGTCTGACAGTTACCAATGC
TTAATCAGTGAGGCACCTATCTCAGCGATCTGTCTATTTCGTTCATCCATAGTTGCCTGACTCCCCGTCG
TGTAGATAACTACGATACGGGAGGGCTTACCATCTGGCCCCAGTGCTGCAATGATACCGCGAGACCCACG
CTCACCGGCTCCAGATTTATCAGCAATAAACCAGCCAGCCGGAAGGGCCGAGCGCAGAAGTGGTCCTGCA
ACTTTATCCGCCTCCATCCAGTCTATTAATTGTTGCCGGGAAGCTAGAGTAAGTAGTTCGCCAGTTAATA
GTTTGCGCAACGTTGTTGCCATTGCTACAGGCATCGTGGTGTCACGCTCGTCGTTTGGTATGGCTTCATT
CAGCTCCGGTTCCCAACGATCAAGGCGAGTTACATGATCCCCCATGTTGTGCAAAAAAGCGGTTAGCTCC
TTCGGTCCTCCGATCGTTGTCAGAAGTAAGTTGGCCGCAGTGTTATCACTCATGGTTATGGCAGCACTGC
ATAATTCTCTTACTGTCATGCCATCCGTAAGATGCTTTTCTGTGACTGGTGAGTACTCAACCAAGTCATT
CTGAGAATAGTGTATGCGGCGACCGAGTTGCTCTTGCCCGGCGTCAATACGGGATAATACCGCGCCACAT
AGCAGAACTTTAAAAGTGCTCATCATTGGAAAACGTTCTTCGGGGCGAAAACTCTCAAGGATCTTACCGC
TGTTGAGATCCAGTTCGATGTAACCCACTCGTGCACCCAACTGATCTTCAGCATCTTTTACTTTCACCAG
CGTTTCTGGGTGAGCAAAAACAGGAAGGCAAAATGCCGCAAAAAAGGGAATAAGGGCGACACGGAAATGT
TGAATACTCATACTCTTCCTTTTTCAATATTATTGAAGCATTTATCAGGGTTATTGTCTCATGAGCGGAT
ACATATTTGAATGTATTTAGAAAAATAAACAAATAGGGGTTCCGCGCACATTTCCCCGAAAAGTGCCACC
TAAATTGTAAGCGTTAATATTTTGTTAAAATTCGCGTTAAATTTTTGTTAAATCAGCTCATTTTTTAACC
AATAGGCCGAAATCGGCAAAATCCCTTATAAATCAAAAGAATAGACCGAGATAGGGT
[37 nt withheld, positions 1878-1914]
AAAGAACGTGGACTCCAACGTCAAAGG
[49 nt withheld, positions 1942-1990]
T
[91 nt withheld, positions 1992-2082]
G
[124 nt withheld, positions 2084-2207]
CCCATTCGCCATTCAGGCTGCGCAACTGTTGGGAAGGGCGATCGGTGCGGGCCTCTTCGCTATTACGCCA
GCTGCGCGCTCGCTCGCTCACTGAGGCCGCCCGGGCAAAGCCCGGGCGTCGGGCGACCTTTGGTCGCCCG
GCCTCAGTGAGCGAGCGAGCGCGCAGAGAGGGAGTGGCCAACTCCATCACTAGGGGTTCCTTGTAGTTAA
TGATTAACCCGCCATGCTACTTATCTACGTAGCCATGCTCTAGGAAGATCTCTGCAGAGGGCCCTGCGTA
TGAGTGCAAGTGGGTTTTAGGACCAGGATGAGGCGGGGNTGGGGGTGCCTACCTGACGACCGACCCCGAC
CCACTGGACAAGCACCCAACCCCCATTCCCCAAATTGCGCATCCCCTATCAGAGAGGGGGAGGGGAAACA
GGATGCGGCGAGGCGCGTGCGCACTGCCAGCTTCAGCACCGCGGACAGTGCCTTCGCCCCCGCCTGGCGG
CGCGCGCCACCGCCGCCTCAGCACTGAAGGCGCGCTGACGTCACTCGCCGGTCCCCCGCAAACTCCCCTT
CCCGGCCACCTTGGTCGCGTCCGCGCCGCCGCCGGCCCAGCCGGACCGCACCACGCGAGGCGCGAGATAG
GGGGGCACGGGCGCGACCATCTGCGCTGCGGCGCCGGCGACTCAGCGCTGCCTCAGTCTGCGGTGGGCAG
CGGAGGAGTCGTGTCGTGCCTGAGAGCGCAGTCGAATTCAAGCTTATGTTCACCCGCGCCGTGAGCCGAC
TGAGCAGGAAGCGGCCGCCGTCTGATATCCACGACGGCGATGGGAGCTCAAGCAGCGGCCACCAGAGCCT
CAAGAGCACAGCCAAGTGGGCGTCCTCCCTGGAGAATCTTCTGGAAGATCCAGAGGGCGTGAAGAGATTC
AGGGAATTTCTGAAAAAGGAATTCAGTGAGGAAAACGTCTTGTTTTGGCTAGCGTGTGAAGATTTCAAGA
AAACGGAGGACAAGAAGCAGATGCAGGAAAAGGCCAAGAAGATCTACATGACCTTCCTGTCCAATAAGGC
CTCTTCACAAGTCAATGTGGAGGGGCAGTCTCGGCTCACTGAAAAGATTCTGGAAGAACCACACCCTCTG
ATGTTCCAAAAGCTCCAGGACCAGATCTTCAATCTCATGAAGTATGACAGCTACAGCCGCTTCTTGAAGT
CTACCGGTGGCGGCAGCATGAAGATGGACAAGAAGACAATTGTCTGGTTTCGCAGGGACCTGAGAATCGA
AGATAACCCCGCATTGGCAGCAGCAGCCCATGAGGGTTCTGTGTTCCCTGTCTTCATTTGGTGTCCAGAG
GAGGAGGGACAGTTCTACCCTGGCCGGGCCAGCAGATGGTGGATGAAGCAGTCCTTGGCTCACCTGTCAC
AGAGTCTCAAGGCACTGGGCTCCGATCTGACGTTGATTAAGACCCACAACACGATTAGCGCAATTCTGGA
CTGCATCCGGGTGACCGGCGCAACAAAAGTGGTTTTCAACCACCTCTACGACCCAGTTAGCCTTGTGCGG
GACCATACCGTCAAGGAGAAATTGGTGGAGCGGGGCATCAGTGTGCAGTCTTACAATGGCGACCTGTTGT
ATGAACCATGGGAAATTTATTGTGAGAAAGGCAAGCCTTTCACTAGCTTCAATTCTTACTGGAAAAAATG
TCTGGACATGAGTATCGAAAGCGTGATGCTTCCCCCCCCCTGGCGGCTGATGCCAATTACTGCCGCCGCT
GAGGCAATCTGGGCATGTAGCATCGAAGAGTTGGGTCTGGAGAATGAGGCTGAGAAGCCAAGTAACGCCC
TGCTGACTCGCGCATGGTCCCCAGGATGGTCAAACGCAGACAAACTTCTGAACGAGTTCATTGAAAAGCA
GCTGATTGACTACGCTAAGAACTCCAAAAAAGTCGTTGGAAACTCAACAAGCCTCTTGAGCCCTTACCTG
CACTTTGGCGAGATCTCTGTTCGGCACGTGTTCCAGTGCGCCCGGATGAAGCAGATAATCTGGGCAAGAG
ACAAAAACAGTGAGGGAGAGGAGTCTGCCGATTTGTTCCTGAGAGGCATCGGACTCCGGGAGTACAGCCG
CTACATTTGTTTTAACTTCCCTTTCACCCACGAACAGAGCCTCTTGTCTCACCTGCGCTTCTTCCCATGG
GACGCAGATGTTGATAAATTCAAGGCTTGGCGACAGGGGCGCACCGGGTATCCACTTGTCGACGCTGGCA
TGAGGGAGCTGTGGGCCACGGGGTGGATGCATAATAGGATCAGAGTGATTGTGTCTTCTTTCGCCGTCAA
GTTCTTGTTGCTCCCATGGAAATGGGGCATGAAGTACTTCTGGGACACGCTGCTGGACGCTGACCTTGAG
TGCGACATTCTTGGGTGGCAGTACATTTCCGGATCTATTCCTGATGGGCACGAACTCGATAGGCTCGACA
ACCCCGCTTTGCAGGGGGCTAAATACGACCCAGAAGGGGAATACATCCGCCAGTGGCTCCCCGAGCTGGC
AAGGCTGCCTACCGAGTGGATTCATCATCCCTGGGACGCACCGTTGACTGTTTTGAAGGCAAGCGGCGTA
GAGTTGGGTACCAATTACGCAAAGCCTATCGTCGATATTGACACCGCAAGGGAGCTGCTGGCAAAGGCTA
TCTCTAGGACACGGGAGGCCCAAATTATGATCGGCGCCGCCCCTGATGAGATTGTAGCAGATAGCTTCGA
GGCCTTAGGGGCTAATACCATTAAAGAACCTGGTCTTTGCCCATCTGTGTCTTCTAATGACCAACAAGTA
CCTTCGGCTGTCGATCTTAAGTTGGCTGGACTTGATATTGCTAGCGGAGGTGGATCTGGTGGCGGTGAGG
GCAGAGGAAGTCTTCTAACATGCGGTGACGTGGAGGAGAATCCCGGCCCTCGTACGGGCGGCAGTGGTGG
CGGCAGCATGAATGGCGCCATCGGTGGCGACCTTCTCCTGAACTTTCCAGACATGAGCGTTCTTGAGCGA
CAGAGGGCTCATCTCAAATACCTGAACCCGACGTTCGATAGTCCCTTGGCTGGATTCTTTGCTGATTCTT
CTATGATTACCGGCGGCGAAATGGATTCTTATCTGAGTACTGCTGGTTTGAACCTGCCTATGATGTACGG
AGAGACCACAGTGGAGGGAGATAGCAGACTGTCCATCTCCGGAGGAGGCGCGGGAATCGATATGGTGAGC
AAGGGCGAGGAGCTGTTCACCGGGGTGGTGCCCATCCTGGTCGAGCTGGACGGCGACGTAAACGGCCACA
AGTTCAGCGTGTCCGGCGAGGGCGAGGGCGATGCCACCTACGGCAAGCTGACCCTGAAGTTCATCTGCAC
CACCGGCAAGCTGCCCGTGCCCTGGCCCACCCTCGTGACCACCCTGACCTACGGCGTGCAGTGCTTCAGC
CGCTACCCCGACCACATGAAGCAGCACGACTTCTTCAAGTCCGCCATGCCCGAAGGCTACGTCCAGGAGC
GCACCATCTTCTTCAAGGACGACGGCAACTACAAGACCCGCGCCGAGGTGAAGTTCGAGGGCGACACCCT
GGTGAACCGCATCGAGCTGAAGGGCATCGACTTCAAGGAGGACGGCAACATCCTGGGGCACAAGCTGGAG
TACAACTACAACAGCCACAACGTCTATATCATGGCCGACAAGCAGAAGAACGGCATCAAGGTGAACTTCA
AGATCCGCCACAACATCGAGGACGGCAGCGTGCAGCTCGCCGACCACTACCAGCAGAACACCCCCATCGG
CGACGGCCCCGTGCTGCTGCCCGACAACCACTACCTGAGCACCCAGTCCGCCCTGAGCAAAGACCCCAAC
GAGAAGCGCGATCACATGGTCCTGCTGGAGTTCGTGACCGCCGCCGGGATCACTCTCGGCATGGACGAGC
TGTATAAGGGTAAAAAGAAGAAAAAGAAGTCAAAGACAAAGTGTGTAATTATGTAAGAATTCTGCAGATA
TCCATCACACTGGCGGCCGCTCGAGCATGCATCTAGAATAATCAACCTCTGGATTACAAAATTTGTGAAA
GATTGACTGGTATTCTTAACTATGTTGCTCCTTTTACGCTATGTGGATACGCTGCTTTAATGCCTTTGTA
TCATGCTATTGCTTCCCGTATGGCTTTCATTTTCTCCTCCTTGTATAAATCCTGGTTAGTTCTTGCCACG
GCGGAACTCATCGCCGCCTGCCTTGCCCGCTGCTGGACAGGGGCTCGGCTGTTGGGCACTGACAATTCCG
TGGTGTTTATTTGTGAAATTTGTGATGCTATTGCTTTATTTGTAACCATCACTAGTTAGGCTTTATTTGT
GAAATTTGTGATGCTATTGCTTTATTTGTAACCATTATAAGCTGCAATAAACAAGTTAACAACAACAATT
GCATTCATTTTATGTTTCAGGTTCAGGGGGAGATGTGGGAGGTTTTTTAAAATCGATAAGGATCTTCCTA
GGGCATGGCTACGTAGATAAGTAGCATGGCGGGTTAATCATTAACTACAAGGAACCCCTAGTGATGGAGT
TGGCCACTCCCTCTCTGCGCGCTCGCTCGCTCACTGAGGCCGGGCGACCAAAGGTCGCCCGACGCCCGGG
CTTTGCCCGGGCGGCCTCAGTGAGCGAGCGAGCGCGCAGCTGCATTAATGAATCGGCCAACGCGCGGGGA
GAGGCGGTTTGCGTATTGGGCGCTCTTCCGCTTCCTCGCTCACTGACTCGCTGCGCTCGGTCGTTCGGCT
GCGGCGAGCGGTATCAGCTCACTCAAAGGCGGTAATACGGTTATCCACAGAATCAGGGGATAACGCAGGA
AAGAACATGTGAGCAAAAGGCCAGCAAAAGGCCAGGAACCGTA
